Addgene plasmid #60966: pT7-gRNA:Tyr (albino)
Purpose: Expression vector of rat Tyr (albino) guide RNA
Depositing lab: Tomoji Mashimo. Depositing organization: Kyoto University, Graduate School of Medicine. Publication: Allele-specific genome editing and correction of disease-associated phenotypes in rats using the CRISPR-Cas platform. Yoshimi K, Kaneko T, Voigt B, Mashimo T. Nat Commun. 2014 Jun 26;5:4240. doi: 10.1038/ncomms5240. PubMed 24967838.
Backbone
  Vector backbone: DR274
  Backbone size w/o insert (bp): 2147
  Vector type: CRISPR
Growth in bacteria
  Bacterial resistance: Kanamycin, 50 μg/mL
  Growth temperature: 37°C
  Growth strain: DH5alpha
  Copy number: Unknown
Gene/Insert
  Gene/Insert name: Tyrosinase gRNA (alt names: albino; c)
  Species: R. norvegicus (rat)
  Insert size (bp): 20
  Promoter: T7
  Cloning method: Restriction Enzyme; 5′ cloning site BsaI (not destroyed); 3′ cloning site BsaI (not destroyed)
  Sequencing primers: 5′ M13 forward
Terms and licenses: Academic/Nonprofit Terms; Industry Terms: Not Available to Industry
Depositor comments: Targets a mutation 896G>A in exon 2 of the Tyr gene resulting in an Arg299His missense mutation
How to cite: pT7-gRNA:Tyr (albino) was a gift from Tomoji Mashimo (Addgene plasmid # 60966 ; http://n2t.net/addgene:60966 ; RRID:Addgene_60966)
