[The description below was written by a language model from this plasmid's Addgene catalogue record.]
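Description:
pT7-gRNA:Tyr (albino) is a small bacterial plasmid built on the DR274 backbone (about 2.1 kb without insert) and classed as a CRISPR vector. It is maintained in E. coli under kanamycin selection; the record gives no feature table, does not name the origin of replication, and lists the copy number as unknown. DR274-type vectors are designed as templates for in vitro transcription of single guide RNAs rather than for expression in cells. A T7 promoter sits upstream of a cloning position where a target-specific spacer is placed next to the invariant guide RNA scaffold, so that T7 RNA polymerase produces a complete guide RNA.

The insert here is a 20 bp spacer directed against the rat (R. norvegicus) tyrosinase gene, Tyr, also known as the albino or c locus. It was introduced by restriction cloning at BsaI sites, which the record lists as not destroyed. According to the depositor's comments, the guide targets the 896G>A mutation in exon 2 of Tyr, which causes the Arg299His missense change associated with the albino coat-colour phenotype. The guide is therefore aimed at the mutant allele rather than at the gene in general.

The stated purpose is expression of the rat Tyr (albino) guide RNA, and the associated work concerns allele-specific genome editing and correction of disease-associated phenotypes in rats with the CRISPR-Cas system. The plasmid carries no Cas9 coding sequence according to the record, so the nuclease must be supplied separately. The record does not say how the guide RNA is delivered.
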