>Addgene plasmid #60966 | pT7-gRNA:Tyr (albino) | depositor partial sequence | sequence record 98460 | gRNA target sequence
TTTCCAGGATTATGTAATAG
