>Addgene plasmid #60966 | pT7-gRNA:Tyr (albino) | addgene partial sequence | sequence record 100198 | Kan-R 5'-ATCGCGAGCCCATTTATACC-3'
TCCATGTTGGAATTTAATCGCGGCTTCAAGCAAGACGTTTCCCGTTGAATATGGCTCATTTTAGCTTCCT
TAGCTCCTGAAAATCTCGATAACTCAAAAAATACGCCCGGTAGTGATCTTATTTCATTATGGTGAAAGTT
GGAACCTCTTACGTGCCGATCAAGTCAAAAGCCTCCGGTCGGAGGCTTTTGACTTTCTGCTATGGAGGTC
AGGTATGATTTAAATGGTCAGTATTGAGCCTCAGGAAACAGCTATGACATCAAGCTGACTAGATAATCTA
GCTGATCGTGGACCGATCATACGTATAATGCCGTAAGATCACGGGTCGCAGCACAGCTCGCGGTCCAGTA
GTGATCGACACTGCTCGATCCGCTCGCACCGCTAGCTAATACGACTCACTATAGGTTTCCAGGATTATGT
AATAGGTTTTAGAGCTAGAAATAGCAAGTTAAAATAAGGCTAGTCCGTTATCAACTTGAAAAAGTGGCAC
CGAGTCGGTGCTTTTAAAAAGCTTGGATCGACGAGAGCAGCGCGACTGGATCTGTCGCCCGTCTCAAACG
CAACCCTCCGGCGGTCGCATATCATTCAGGACGAGCCTCAGACTCCAGCGTAACTGGACTGCAATCAACT
CACTGGCTCACCTTCCGGTCCACGATCAGCTAGAATCAAGCTGACTAGATAAACTGGCCGTCGTTTTACA
CGGGTGGGCCTTTCTTCGGTAGAAAATCAAAGGATCTTCTTGAGATCCTTTTTTTCTGCGCGTAATCTGC
TGCTTGCAAACAAAAAAACCACCGCTACCAGCGGTGGTTTGTTTGCCGGATCAAGAGCTACCAACTCTTT
TTCCGAGGTAACTGGCTTCAGCAGAGCGCAGATACCAAATACTGTTCTTCTAGTGTAGCCGTAGTTAGGC
CACCACTTCAAGAACTCTGTAGCACCGCCTACATACCTCGCTCTGCTAATCCTGTTACCAGTGGCTGCTG
CCAGTGGCGATAAGTCGTGTCTTACCGGGTTGGACTCAAGACGATAGTTACCG
