>Addgene plasmid #60966 | pT7-gRNA:Tyr (albino) | addgene partial sequence | sequence record 100199 | pBR322ori-3 5'-tttgtttgcaagcagcagat-3'
GGATCTCAAGAAGATCCTTTGATTTTCTACCGAAGAAAGGCCCACCCGTGTAAAACGACGGCCAGTTTAT
CTAGTCAGCTTGATTCTAGCTGATCGTGGACCGGAAGGTGAGCCAGTGAGTTGATTGCAGTCCAGTTACG
CTGGAGTCTGAGGCTCGTCCTGAATGATATGCGACCGCCGGAGGGTTGCGTTTGAGACGGGCGACAGATC
CAGTCGCGCTGCTCTCGTCGATCCAAGCTTTTTAAAAGCACCGACTCGGTGCCACTTTTTCAAGTTGATA
ACGGACTAGCCTTATTTTAACTTGCTATTTCTAGCTCTAAAACCTATTACATAATCCTGGAAACCTATAG
TGAGTCGTATTAGCTAGCGGTGCGAGCGGATCGAGCAGTGTCGATCACTACTGGACCGCGAGCTGTGCTG
CGACCCGTGATCTTACGGCATTATACGTATGATCGGTCCACGATCAGCTAGATTATCTAGTCAGCTTGAT
GTCATAGCTGTTTCCTGAGGCTCAATACTGACCATTTAAATCATACCTGACCTCCATAGCAGAAAGTCAA
AAGCCTCCGACCGGAGGCTTTTGACTTGATCGGCACGTAAGAGGTTCCAACTTTCACCATAATGAAATAA
GATCACTACCGGGCGTATTTTTTGAGTTATCGAGATTTTCAGGAGCTAAGGAAGCTAAAATGAGCCATAT
TCAACGGGAAACGTCTTGCTTGAAGCCGCGATTAAATTCCAACATGGATGCTGATTTATATGGGTATAAA
TGGGCTCGCGATAATGTCGGGCAATCAGGTGCGACAATCTATCGATTGTATGGGAAGCCCGATGCGCCAG
AGTTGTTTCTGAAACATGGCAAAGGTAGCGTTGCCAATGATGTTACAGATGAGATGGTCAGGCTAAACTG
GCTGACGGAATTTATGCCTCTTCCGACCATCAAGCATTTTATCCGTACTCCTGATGATGCATGGTTACTC
ACCACTGCGATCCCAGGGAAAACAGCATTCCAGGTATTAGAAGA
